>Addgene plasmid #107654 | Pgr_PC2 | depositor full sequence | sequence record 203010 | Full Sequence
GTGAGTGCCGTACCTAGTTGGAGCCACCACATGAATCTTGTTGCGCATCCGATGGTGAAACAGGCCAATC
AAGCGGAGGGTTATCTTCGTAAGAAGAGGGGCTACAAGCCAGTCAAGAGGGATCGAATCCCACTACCAAG
TATAAACAAGAAAGGGATCCCAGACCGAGAGAAGGTCAAGAATGAGAATATCAAGCTCCCAACCGACCCA
TTATTTGCCAAGGAATGGTACATTAGGAATACCGGGCAGGCAGAGGGGGTCAAGGACCTTGACCTGAACG
TTCTCTCGGCATGGGCACAAGGCATCACAGGTAAGGGGGTGACCACAGCTATCATGGACGACGGTATCGA
CTATCTGCATCCGGATTTGTCTAAGAACTACAATGCCGAGAGTAGCTATGACTTCAGTAGTAATGATCCG
TACCCATTCCCGCGGTACACTGATGACTGGTTCAATAGTCACGGGACTAGATGTGCTGGGGAGATCTCTG
CCGAGAGGGACAATGGCGTCTGCGGAGTGGGGATCGCTTATGACTCCAAGGTGGTCGGATTACGGATGCT
CGATCAACCATATATGACCGATCTGATCGAATCAGCGGCGATGAGTCACGATCGCGACTCAATCCATATA
TACTCGGCTAGTTGGGGCCCCACTGATGACGGGAGAACCGTGGACGGGCCTCGAAACGAGACCATGAAGG
CCATAGTGGATGGAGTGAACAAGGGTCGTCATGGCAAGGGTAATATATATGTGTGGGCCTCAGGGGACGG
AGGAGTGGCCGATGACTGCAACTGTGACGGGTACGCCGCCAGTATGTGGACCATTAGCATTAACTCCGCC
ACCAATGATGGCGAGACTGCAAGTTATGACGAGTCGTGCTCCTCGACCCTGGCGTCCACCTTCTCCAATG
GCAAGGCATGGTACAGTCTCGATGCAGGCGTAGGTACCGTGGATCTTTATGGACAATGCACCCTCCACCA
TTCCGGGACATCCGCCGCCGCACCTGAAGCGGCCGCGGTGTTCGCCTTGGCGCTCGAAGCGAATACGAAC
ATTGGATGGCGAGACATGCAGCATCTGTCAGTGCTGACAAGCAAGAGAAACCATCTGCATGACCGGGACC
AGCGCCATAATTGGACGATCAATGGCGCGGGCCTGGAATTCAATCACTTATTCGGGTACGGAGTGCTGGA
CGCAGGCGATATGGTGCGGGTGGCTAAGCAGTGGGTCAATGTGCCAGAGAGATTCCATTGCATTGCGGGT
ACAATCGACAAGAGGATGATATTCAATGTCAGCAAGGCACTGGTGCTCGAGATAGACACGGACGCCTGTA
AGTTGGACGAGGCACACATGGTCAACTACCTTGAGCATGTGCAGGCCTTCGTCACCGTGAAGGCTAGTCG
CCGTGGCGACATCACAATGTTCCTGACGAGCCCGATGGGCACGACCTCGATGATTCTCAGTCGCCGCGAG
AAGGACGACGACCCTAGTCGCGGGTTCACGAAGTGGCCATTCATGACCACGCACACCTGGGGTGAGAACC
CTCGTGGCAAGTGGCGACTGACAGTAATGTTCGATACCGAGGACGCCCTGAGTCAGGGTCTCTTCTCCGA
GTGGATCCTAGTGTTGCACGGAACTCAGACGCCACCCTACGACAAGTTGTCCGCCTCTCTCGAGACCATC
ATCCCGAAGTTGGCCGCCGTAAAGAGACAACATGCGTCCAAGACATTCCTCCAATGATCGACCCTATGAC
ATAATGGT
Features (pLannotate 1.2.2; 1 found; start..end, strand, type, name):
   1750..1710    +  CDS            PCSK2 (fragment) (across the origin): NEC2_HUMAN - Also known as NEC2. Experimental evidence at protein level: Swiss-Prot protein existence level 1. Involved in the processing of hormone and other protein precursors at sites comprised of pairs of basic amino acid residues. Responsible for the release of glucagon from proglucagon in pancreatic A cells. From Homo sapiens (Human).
