>Addgene plasmid #107654 | Pgr_PC2 | addgene full sequence | sequence record 209321 | Addgene NGS Result
GTAAAACGACGGCCAGTCTTAAGCAAAAAACCCCTCAAGACCCGTTTAGAGGCCCCAAGGGGTTATGCTA
GGAAGTAATACGACTCACTATAGGGAGACCGGCAGATCTGATATCATCGATGAATTCGAGCTCCACCGCG
GTGGCGGCCGCTCTAGAACTAGTGGATCCACCGGTTCCATGGCTAGCGGCATTACCATCCCGGTGAGTGC
CGTACCTAGTTGGAGCCACCACATGAATCTTGTTGCGCATCCGATGGTGAAACAGGCCAATCAAGCGGAG
GGTTATCTTCGTAAGAAGAGGGGCTACAAGCCAGTCAAGAGGGATCGAATCCCACTACCAAGTATAAACA
AGAAAGGGATCCCAGACCGAGAGAAGGTCAAGAATGAGAATATCAAGCTCCCAACCGACCCATTATTTGC
CAAGGAATGGTACATTAGGAATACCGGGCAGGCAGAGGGGGTCAAGGACCTTGACCTGAACGTTCTCTCG
GCATGGGCACAAGGCATCACAGGTAAGGGGGTGACCACAGCTATCATGGACGACGGTATCGACTATCTGC
ATCCGGATTTGTCTAAGAACTACAATGCCGAGAGTAGCTATGACTTCAGTAGTAATGATCCGTACCCATT
CCCGCGGTACACTGATGACTGGTTCAATAGTCACGGGACTAGATGTGCTGGGGAGATCTCTGCCGAGAGG
GACAATGGCGTCTGCGGAGTGGGGATCGCTTATGACTCCAAGGTGGTCGGATTACGGATGCTCGATCAAC
CATATATGACCGATCTGATCGAATCAGCGGCGATGAGTCACGATCGCGACTCAATCCATATATACTCGGC
TAGTTGGGGCCCCACTGATGACGGGAGAACCGTGGACGGGCCTCGAAACGAGACCATGAAGGCCATAGTG
GATGGAGTGAACAAGGGTCGTCATGACAAGGGTAATATATATGTGTGGGCCTCAGGGGACGGAGGAGTGG
CCGATGACTGCAACTGTGACGGGTACGCCGCCAGTATGTGGACCATTAGCATTAACTCCGCCACCAATGA
TGGCGAGACTGCAAGTTATGACGAGTCGTGCTCCTCGACCCTGGCGTCCACCTTCTCCAATGGCAAGGCA
TGGTACAGTCTCGATGCAGGCGTAGGTACCGTGGATCTTTATGGACAATGCACCCTCCACCATTCCGGGA
CATCCGCCGCCGCACCTGAAGCGGCCGCGGTGTTCGCCTTGGCGCTCGAAGCGAATACGAACATTGGATG
GCGAGACATGCAGCATCTGTCAGTGCTGACAAGCAAGAGAAACCATCTGCATGACCGGGACCAGCGCCAT
AATTGGACGATCAATGGCGCGGGCCTGGAATTCAATCACTTATTCGGGTACGGAGTGCTGGACGCAGGCG
ATATGGTGCGGGTGGCTAAGCAGTGGGTCAATGTGCCAGAGAGATTCCATTGCATTGCGGGTACAATCGA
CAAGAGGATGATATTCAATGTCAGCAAGGCACTGGTGCTCGAGATAGACACGGACGCCTGTAAGTTGGAC
GAGGCACACATGGTCAACTACCTGGAGCATGTGCAGGCCTTCGTCACCGTGAAGGCTAGTCGCCGTGGCG
ACATCACAATGTTCCTGACGAGCCCGATGGGCACGACCTCGATGATTCTTAGTCGCCGCGAGAAGGACGA
CGACCCTAGTCGCGGGTTCACGAAGTGGCCATTCATGACCACGCACACCTGGGGTGAGAACCCTCGTGGC
AAGTGGCGACTGACAGTAATGTTCGATACCGAGGACGGGTAGAATTGGCCGGGCCCGGTACCCAATTCGC
CCTATAGTGAGTCGTATTACTTCCACATAACCCCTTGGGGCCTCTAAACGGGTCTTGAGGGGTTTTTTGA
GGATCCCCTATAGTGAGTCGTATTACATGGTCATAGCTGTTTCCTGGCAGCTCTGGCCCGTGTCTCAAAA
TCTCTGATGTTACATTGCACAAGATAAAAATATATCATCATGAACAATAAAACTGTCTGCTTACATAAAC
AGTAATACAAGGGGTGTTATGAGCCATATTCAACGGGAAACGTCGAGGCCGCGATTAAATTCCAACATGG
ATGCTGATTTATATGGGTATAAATGGGCTCGCGATAATGTCGGGCAATCAGGTGCGACAATCTATCGCTT
GTATGGGAAGCCCGATGCGCCAGAGTTGTTTCTGAAACATGGCAAAGGTAGCGTTGCCAATGATGTTACA
GATGAGATGGTCAGACTAAACTGGCTGACGGAATTTATGCCTCTTCCGACCATCAAGCATTTTATCCGTA
CTCCTGATGATGCATGGTTACTCACCACTGCGATCCCCGGAAAAACAGCATTCCAGGTATTAGAAGAATA
TCCTGATTCAGGTGAAAATATTGTTGATGCGCTGGCAGTGTTCCTGCGCCGGTTGCATTCGATTCCTGTT
TGTAATTGTCCTTTTAACAGCGATCGCGTATTTCGTCTCGCTCAGGCGCAATCACGAATGAATAACGGTT
TGGTTGATGCGAGTGATTTTGATGACGAGCGTAATGGCTGGCCTGTTGAACAAGTCTGGAAAGAAATGCA
TAAACTTTTGCCATTCTCACCGGATTCAGTCGTCACTCATGGTGATTTCTCACTTGATAACCTTATTTTT
GACGAGGGGAAATTAATAGGTTGTATTGATGTTGGACGAGTCGGAATCGCAGACCGATACCAGGATCTTG
CCATCCTATGGAACTGCCTCGGTGAGTTTTCTCCTTCATTACAGAAACGGCTTTTTCAAAAATATGGTAT
TGATAATCCTGATATGAATAAATTGCAGTTTCATTTGATGCTCGATGAGTTTTTCTAATCAGAATTGGTT
AATTGGTTGTAACACTGGCAGAGCATTACGCTGACTTGACGGGACGGCGCAAGCTCATGACCAAAATCCC
TTAACGTGAGTTACGCGTCGTTCCACTGAGCGTCAGACCCCGTAGAAAAGATCAAAGGATCTTCTTGAGA
TCCTTTTTTTCTGCGCGTAATCTGCTGCTTGCAAACAAAAAAACCACCGCTACCAGCGGTGGTTTGTTTG
CCGGATCAAGAGCTACCAACTCTTTTTCCGAAGGTAACTGGCTTCAGCAGAGCGCAGATACCAAATACTG
TTCTTCTAGTGTAGCCGTAGTTAGGCCACCACTTCAAGAACTCTGTAGCACCGCCTACATACCTCGCTCT
GCTAATCCTGTTACCAGTGGCTGCTGCCAGTGGCGATAAGTCGTGTCTTACCGGGTTGGACTCAAGACGA
TAGTTACCGGATAAGGCGCAGCGGTCGGGCTGAACGGGGGGTTCGTGCACACAGCCCAGCTTGGAGCGAA
CGACCTACACCGAACTGAGATACCTACAGCGTGAGCTATGAGAAAGCGCCACGCTTCCCGAAGGGAGAAA
GGCGGACAGGTATCCGGTAAGCGGCAGGGTCGGAACAGGAGAGCGCACGAGGGAGCTTCCAGGGGGAAAC
GCCTGGTATCTTTATAGTCCTGTCGGGTTTCGCCACCTCTGACTTGAGCGTCGATTTTTGTGATGCTCGT
CAGGGGGGCGGAGCCTATGGAAAAACGCCAGCAACGCGGCCTTTTTACGGTTCCTGGCCTTTTGCTGGCC
TTTTGCTCACATGTTCTTTCCTGCGTTATCCCCTGATTCTGTGGATAACCGTATTACCGCCTTTGAGTGA
GCTGATACCGCTCGCCGCAGCCGAACGACCGAGCGCAGCGAGTCAGTGAGCGAGGAAGCGGAAGAGCGCC
CAATACGCAAACCGCCTCTCCCCGCGCGTTGGCCGATTCATTAATGCAGCTGGCACGACAGGTTTCCCGA
CTGGAAAGCGGGCAGTGAGCGCAACGCAATTAATACGCGTACCGCTAGCCAGGAAGAGTTTGTAGAAACG
CAAAAAGGCCATCCGTCAGGATGGCCTTCTGCTTAGTTTGATGCCTGGCAGTTTATGGCGGGCGTCCTGC
CCGCCACCCTCCGGGCCGTTGCTTCACAACGTTCAAATCCGCTCCCGGCGGATTTGTCCTACTCAGGAGA
GCGTTCACCGACAAACAACAGATAAAACGAAAGGCCCAGTCTTCCGACTGAGCCTTTCGTTTTATTTGAT
GCCTGGCAGTTCCCTACTCTCGCGTTAACGCTAGCATGGATGTTTTCCCAGTCACGACGTT
Features (pLannotate 1.2.2; 13 found; start..end, strand, type, name):
     24..71      -  terminator     T7 terminator: transcription terminator for bacteriophage T7 RNA polymerase
     76..94      +  promoter       T7 promoter: promoter for bacteriophage T7 RNA polymerase
    128..174     +  misc_feature   MCS (fragment): pBluescript multiple cloning site
    227..1774    +  CDS            PCSK2 (fragment): NEC2_HUMAN - Also known as NEC2. Experimental evidence at protein level: Swiss-Prot protein existence level 1. Involved in the processing of hormone and other protein precursors at sites comprised of pairs of basic amino acid residues. Responsible for the release of glucagon from proglucagon in pancreatic A cells. From Homo sapiens (Human).
   1821..1839    -  promoter       T7 promoter: promoter for bacteriophage T7 RNA polymerase
   1846..1889    +  terminator     T7 terminator (fragment): transcription terminator for bacteriophage T7 RNA polymerase
   1897..1915    -  promoter       T7 promoter: promoter for bacteriophage T7 RNA polymerase
   2049..2858    +  CDS            KanR: aminoglycoside phosphotransferase; aph(3')-Ia; confers resistance to kanamycin in bacteria or G418 (Geneticin®) in eukaryotes
   3005..3593    +  rep_origin     ori: high-copy-number ColE1/pMB1/pBR322/pUC origin of replication
   3776..3868    +  CDS            lacI (fragment): lac repressor; lacI; The lac repressor binds to the lac operator to inhibit transcription in E. coli. This inhibition can be relieved by adding lactose or isopropyl-β-D-thiogalactopyranoside (IPTG).
   3923..3950    -  terminator     rrnB T2 terminator: transcription terminator T2 from the E. coli rrnB gene
   4082..4125    +  terminator     rrnB T1 terminator: Escherichia coli rrnB; transcription terminator T1 from the E. coli rrnB gene
   4172..17      -  CDS            lacZα (fragment) (across the origin): LacZα fragment of β-galactosidase; lacZ fragment
