[The description below was written by a language model from this plasmid's Addgene catalogue record and pLannotate feature annotations shown in this document.]
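Description:
Pgr_PC2 is a bacterial plasmid built on the pPR-T4P backbone and intended as a template for in situ hybridization probes and RNAi reagents in planarians. It carries a 1,758 bp fragment of PC2 (prohormone convertase 2) from the freshwater planarian Phagocata gracilis, inserted by ligation-independent cloning. The automated annotation labels this region as a fragment of human PCSK2, which reflects sequence similarity to the best-characterised homologue rather than a human origin; the catalogue lists the species as P. gracilis. The plasmid is maintained in E. coli through a high-copy ColE1/pUC-type origin and selected with kanamycin via an aph(3')-Ia resistance gene.

The insert sits between T7 promoters that face each other, one upstream on the forward strand and one downstream on the reverse strand, and T7 terminators lie outside each promoter. This convergent arrangement lets T7 RNA polymerase transcribe both strands, producing complementary RNAs that anneal into double-stranded RNA for gene knockdown. A single strand can also be transcribed to make an antisense riboprobe for detecting PC2 expression. A further reverse-oriented T7 promoter lies just beyond the downstream terminator. Remnants of a pBluescript polylinker, lacZα and lacI fragments, and the rrnB T1 and T2 terminators are leftovers of the vector's ancestry rather than functional parts of the payload.

Two sequence records accompany the entry. The 4,191 nt sequencing result covers the whole plasmid, while the depositor's "full sequence" is 1,758 nt and corresponds only to the insert. The construct was deposited with a set of classroom activities on regeneration and stem cell biology in planarians.
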