Addgene plasmid #107654: Pgr_PC2
Purpose: In situ hybridization and RNAi studies in planarians
Depositing lab: Alejandro Sánchez. Depositing organization: Stowers Institute for Medical Research. Publication: Hands-On Classroom Activities for Exploring Regeneration and Stem Cell Biology with Planarians. Accorsi A, Williams MM, Ross EJ, Robb SMC, Elliott SA, Tu KC, Sanchez Alvarado A. The American Biology Teacher 79(3):208-223. Mar 2017. 10.1525/abt.2017.79.3.208.
Backbone
  Vector backbone: pPR-T4P
  Backbone size w/o insert (bp): 2636
  Vector type: RNAi ; In situ hybridization
Growth in bacteria
  Bacterial resistance: Kanamycin, 50 μg/mL
  Growth temperature: 37°C
  Growth strain: DH5alpha
  Copy number: Unknown
Gene/Insert
  Gene/Insert name: PC2
  Species: Phagocata gracilis
  Insert size (bp): 1758
  Cloning method: Ligation Independent Cloning
Terms and licenses: Academic/Nonprofit Terms; Industry Terms: Not Available to Industry
How to cite: Pgr_PC2 was a gift from Alejandro Sánchez (Addgene plasmid # 107654 ; http://n2t.net/addgene:107654 ; RRID:Addgene_107654)
